>Addgene plasmid #63357 | pFusX3-12 | depositor partial sequence | sequence record 105232 | pFusX3_AGT
AGTCTTAAGCGTCTCCATGGCCTGACCCCGGACCAAGTGGTGGCTATCGCCAGCAACATTGGCGGCAAGC
AAGCGCTCGAAACGGTGCAGCGGCTGTTGCCGGTGCTGTGCCAGGACCATGGCCTCACACCCGATCAGGT
CGTGGCTATCGCCAGCAACAATGGCGGCAAGCAAGCGCTCGAAACGGTGCAGCGGCTGTTGCCGGTGCTG
TGCCAGGACCATGGCCTGACCCCGGACCAAGTGGTGGCTATCGCCAGCAACGGTGGCGGCAAGCAAGCGC
TCGAAACGGTGCAGCGGCTGTTGCCGGTGCTGTGCCAGGACCATGGCCTGCGAGACGTC
