>Addgene plasmid #63357 | pFusX3-12 | depositor partial sequence | sequence record 105233 | FusX3
CGTCTCCATGGCCTGACCCCGGACCAAGTGGTGGCTATCGAGACCGGCGCCGCTACGGGCGCGTCCCATT
CGCCATTCAGGCTGCGCAACTGTTGGGAAGGGCGATCGGTGCGGGCTCTTCGCTATTACGCCAGCTGGCG
AAAGGGGGATGTGCTGCAAGGCGATTAAGTTGGGAACGCCAGGGTTTTCCCAGTCACGACGTTGTAAAAC
GACGGCCAGTGAGCGCGCGTAATCGACTCACTATAGGGCGAATTGGGTACCGGGCCCCCCCTCGAGGTCC
TCCAGCTTTTGTTCCCTTTAGTGAGGGTTAATTGCGCGCTTGGCGTAATCATGGTCATAGCTGTTTCCTG
TGTGAAATTGTTATCCGCTCACAATTCCACACAACATACGAGCCGGAAGCATAAAGTGTAAAGCCTGGGG
TGCCTAATGAGTGAGCTAACTCACATTAATTGCGTTGCGCTCACTGCCCGCTTTCCACCGGTGGTCTCTG
GCGGCAAGCAAGCGCTCGAAACGGTGCAGCGGCTGTTGCCGGTGCTGTGCCAGGACCATGGCCTGCGAGA
CGTCTAGACCAGCCAGGACAGAAATGCCTCGACTTCGCTGCTACCCAAGGTTGCCGGGTGACGCACACCG
TGGAAACGGATGAAGGCACGAACCCAGTGGACATAAGCCTGTTCGGTTCGTAAGCTGTAATGCAAGTAGC
GTATGCGCTCACGCAACTGGTCCAGAACCTTGACCGAACGCAGCGGTGGTAACGGCGCAGTGGCGGTTTT
CATGGCTTGTTATGACTGTTTTTTTGGGGTACAGTCTATGCCTCGGGCATCCAAGCAGCAAGCGCGTTAC
GCCGTGGGTCGATGTTTGATGTTATGGAGCAGCAACGATGTTACGCAGCAGGGCAGTCGCCCTAAAACAA
AGTTAAACATTATGAGGGAAGCGGTGATCGCCGAAGTATCGACTCAACTATCAGAGGTAGTTGGCGTCAT
CGAGCGCCATCTCGAACCGACGTTGCTGGCCGTACATTTGTACGGCTCCGCAGTGGATGGCGGCCTGAAG
CCACACAGTGATATTGATTTGCTGGTTACGGTGACCGTAAGGCTTGATGAAACAACGCGGCGAGCTTTGA
TCAACGACCTTTTGGAAACTTCGGCTTCCCCTGGAGAGAGCGAGATTCTCCGCGCTGTAGAAGTCACCAT
TGTTGTGCACGACGACATCATTCCGTGGCGTTATCCAGCTAAGCGCGAACTGCAATTTGGAGAATGGCAG
CGCAATGACATTCTTGCAGGTATCTTCGAGCCAGCCACGATCGACATTGATCTGGCTATCTTGCTGACAA
AAGCAAGAGAACATAGCGTTGCCTTGGTAGGTCCAGCGGCGGAGGAACTCTTTGATCCGGTTCCTGAACA
GGATCTATTTGAGGCGCTAAATGAAACCTTAACGCTATGGAACTCGCCGCCCGACTGGGCTGGCGATGAG
CGAAATGTAGTGCTTACGTTGTCCCGCATTTGGTACAGCGCAGTAACCGGCAAAATCGCGCCGAAGGATG
TCGCTGCCGACTGGGCAATGGAGCGCCTGCCGGCCCAGTATCAGCCCGTCATACTTGAAGCTAGACAGGC
TTATCTTGGACAAGAAGAAGATCGCTTGGCCTCGCGCGCAGATCAGTTGGAAGAATTTGTCCACTACGTG
AAAGGCGAGATCACCAAGGTAGTCGGCAAATAACCCTCGAGCCACCCATGACCAAAATCCCTTAACGTGA
GTTACGCGTCGTTCCACTGAGCGTCAGACCCCGTAGAAAAGATCAAAGGATCTTCTTGAGATCCTTTTTT
TCTGCGCGTAATCTGCTGCTTGCAAACAAAAAAACCACCGCTACCAGCGGTGGTTTGTTTGCCGGATCAA
GAGCTACCAACTCTTTTTCCGAAGGTAACTGGCTTCAGCAGAGCGCAGATACCAAATACTGTCCTTCTAG
TGTAGCCGTAGTTAGGCCACCACTTCAAGAACTCTGTAGCACCGCCTACATACCTCGCTCTGCTAATCCT
GTTACCAGTGGCTGCTGCCAGTGGCGATAAGTCGTGTCTTACCGGGTTGGACTCAAGACGATAGTTACCG
GATAAGGCGCAGCGGTCGGGCTGAACGGGGGGTTCGTGCACACAGCCCAGCTTGGAGCGAACGACCTACA
CCGAACTGAGATACCTACAGCGTGAGCATTGAGAAAGCGCCACGCTTCCCGAAGGGAGAAAGGCGGACAG
GTATCCGGTAAGCGGCAGGGTCGGAACAGGAGAGCGCACGAGGGAGCTTCCAGGGGGAAACGCCTGGTAT
CTTTATAGTCCTGTCGGGTTTCGCCACCTCTGACTTGAGCGTCGATTTTTGTGATGCTCGTCAGGGGGGC
GGAGCCTATGGAAAAACGCCAGCAACGCGGCCTTTTTACGGTTCCTGGCCTTTTGCTGGCCTTTTGCTCA
CATGTTCTTTCCTGCGTTATCCCCTGATTCTGTGGATAACCGTATTACCGCCTTTGAGTGAGCTGATACC
GCTCGCCGCAGCCGAACGACCGAGCGCAGCGAGTCAGTGAGCGAGGAAGCGGAAGAGCGCCCAATACGCA
AACCGCCTCTCCCCGCGCGTTGGCCGATTCATTAATGCAGCTGGCACGACAGGTTTCCCGACTGGAAAGC
GGGCAGTGAGCGCAACGCAATTAATACGCGTACCGCTAGCCAGGAAGAGTTTGTAGAAACGCAAAAAGGC
CATCCGTCAGGATGGCCTTCTGCTTAGTTTGATGCCTGGCAGTTTATGGCGGGCGTCCTGCCCGCCACCC
TCCGGGCCGTTGCTTCACAACGTTCAAATCCGCTCCCGGCGGATTTGTCCTACTCAGGAGAGCGTTCACC
GACAAACAACAGATAAAACGAAAGGCCCAGTCTTCCGACTGAGCCTTTCGTTTTATTTGATGCCTGGCAG
TTCCCTACTCTCGCGTTAACGCTAGCATGGATGTTTTCCCAGTCACGACGTTGTAAAACGACGGCCAGTC
TTAAG
