>Addgene plasmid #63357 | pFusX3-12 | addgene partial sequence | sequence record 115470 | pCR8_R1 5'-cgaaccgaacaggcttatgt-3'
GGTGTGCGTCACCCGGCAACCTTGGGTAGCAGCGAAGTCGAGGCATTTCTGTCCTGGCTGGTCTAGACGT
CTCGCAGGCCATGGTCCTGGCACAGCACCGGCAACAGCCGCTGCACCGTTTCGAGCGCTTGCTTGCCGCC
ACCGTTGCTGGCGATAGCCACCACTTGGTCCGGGGTCAGGCCATGGTCCTGGCACAGCACCGGCAACAGC
CGCTGCACCGTTTCGAGCGCTTGCTTGCCGCCATTGTTGCTGGCGATAGCCACGACCTGATCGGGTGTGA
GGCCATGGTCCTGGCACAGCACCGGCAACAGCCGCTGCACCGTTTCGAGCGCTTGCTTGCCGCCAATGTT
GCTGGCGATAGCCACCACTTGGTCCGGGGTCAGGCCATGGAGACGCTTAAGACTGGCCGTCGTTTTACAA
CGTCGTGACTGGGAAAACATCCATGCTAGCGTTAACGCGAGAGTAGGGAACTGCCAGGCATCAAATAAAA
CGAAAGGCTCAGTCGGAAGACTGGGCCTTTCGTTTTATCTGTTGTTTGTCGGTGAACGCTCTCCTGAGTA
GGACAAATCCGCCGGGAGCGGATTTGAACGTTGTGAAGCAACGGCCCGGAGGGTGGCGGGCAGGACGCCC
GCCATAAACTGCCAGGCATCAAACTAAGCAGAAGGCCATCCTGACGGATGGCCTTTTTGCGTTTCTACAA
ACTCTTCCTGGCTAGCGGTACGCGTATTAATTGCGTTGCGCTCACTGCCCGCTTTCCAGTCGGGAAACCT
GTCGTGCCAGCTGCATTAATGAATCGGCCAACGCGCGGGGAGAGGCGGTTTGCGTATTGGGCGCTCTTCC
GCTTCCTCGCTCACTGACTCGCTGCGCTCGGTCGTTCGGCTGCGGCGAGCGGTATCAGCTCACTCAAAGG
CGGTAATACGGTTATCCACAGAATCAGGGGATAACGCAGGAAAGAACATGTGAGCAAAAGGCCAGCAAAA
GGCCAGGAACCGTAAAAAGGCCGC
