[The description below was written by a language model from this plasmid's Addgene catalogue record.]
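Description:
pFusX3-12 is a component plasmid from the FusX TALE assembly system, a library-based kit designed to build custom TAL effector arrays in a single rapid step. It is built on the FusX3 backbone (about 3 kb without insert), is classed as a TALEN-type vector, and is maintained in standard E. coli cloning strains as a high-copy plasmid under spectinomycin selection. The record does not name the origin of replication or give a feature map. The pCR8-based sequencing primers hint at a pCR8-like lineage, though this is not stated explicitly.

The insert is a synthetic, pre-assembled trimer of TALE repeats carrying the repeat-variable diresidues NI, NN and NG. Under the standard TALE code these recognise A, G and T respectively, which matches the alternate name X3_AGT. The trimer is assigned to RVD positions 7 to 9 of the final array, so this plasmid is one member of the set of position-specific "X3" library plasmids that together cover the possible three-base combinations for that slot. The trimer was cloned in through BsaI sites that were destroyed in the process, consistent with Golden Gate-style construction using type IIS enzymes.

In use, a plasmid of this kind is chosen according to the target DNA sequence and combined with the corresponding modules for the other repeat positions and a receiver vector to generate a full-length TALE DNA-binding domain, typically for TALEN nucleases used in genome editing. The plasmid contains no stated promoter or expression elements and serves as an assembly intermediate rather than an expression construct.
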