Addgene plasmid #63357: pFusX3-12
Purpose: Encodes RVD positions 7-9 in TALEN assembly
Depositing lab: Stephen Ekker. Depositing organization: Mayo Foundation for Medical Education and Research. Publication: FusX: A rapid one-step TALE assembly system for genome science. Ma AC, McNulty MS, Tanya PL, Jarryd CM, Martinez-Galvez G, Argue DP, Lee HB, Urban MD, Bullard CE, Blackburn PR, Man TK, Clark KJ, Ekker SC. Hum Gene Ther. 2016 Jun;27(6):451-63. doi: 10.1089/hum.2015.172 PubMed 26854857.
Backbone
  Vector backbone: FusX3
  Backbone size w/o insert (bp): 3015
  Vector type: TALEN
Growth in bacteria
  Bacterial resistance: Spectinomycin, 50 μg/mL
  Growth temperature: 37°C
  Growth strain: DH5alpha
  Copy number: High Copy
Gene/Insert
  Gene/Insert name: NI NN NG (alt name: X3_AGT)
  Species: Synthetic
  Mutation: none
  Cloning method: Restriction Enzyme; 5′ cloning site BsaI (destroyed during cloning); 3′ cloning site BsaI (destroyed during cloning)
  Sequencing primers: 5′ pCR8_F1; 3′ pCR8_R1
Terms and licenses: Academic/Nonprofit Terms; Industry Terms: Not Available to Industry
How to cite: pFusX3-12 was a gift from Stephen Ekker (Addgene plasmid # 63357 ; http://n2t.net/addgene:63357 ; RRID:Addgene_63357)
